>Addgene plasmid #162533 | px330-Kmt2c-3 | addgene full sequence | sequence record 324933 | Addgene NGS Result
GAGGGCCTATTTCCCATGATTCCTTCATATTTGCATATACGATACAAGGCTGTTAGAGAGATAATTGGAA
TTAATTTGACTGTAAACACAAAGATATTAGTACAAAATACGTGACGTAGAAAGTAATAATTTCTTGGGTA
GTTTGCAGTTTTAAAATTATGTTTTAAAATGGACTATCATATGCTTACCGTAACTTGAAAGTATTTCGAT
TTCTTGGCTTTATATATCTTGTGGAAAGGACGAAACACCGTTGGCGTAGAAGCCAAAATCGTTTTAGAGC
TAGAAATAGCAAGTTAAAATAAGGCTAGTCCGTTATCAACTTGAAAAAGTGGCACCGAGTCGGTGCTTTT
TTGTTTTAGAGCTAGAAATAGCAAGTTAAAATAAGGCTAGTCCGTTTTTAGCGCGTGCGCCAATTCTGCA
GACAAATGGCTCTAGAGGTACCCGTTACATAACTTACGGTAAATGGCCCGCCTGGCTGACCGCCCAACGA
CCCCCGCCCATTGACGTCAATAGTAACGCCAATAGGGACTTTCCATTGACGTCAATGGGTGGAGTATTTA
CGGTAAACTGCCCACTTGGCAGTACATCAAGTGTATCATATGCCAAGTACGCCCCCTATTGACGTCAATG
ACGGTAAATGGCCCGCCTGGCATTGTGCCCAGTACATGACCTTATGGGACTTTCCTACTTGGCAGTACAT
CTACGTATTAGTCATCGCTATTACCATGGTCGAGGTGAGCCCCACGTTCTGCTTCACTCTCCCCATCTCC
CCCCCCTCCCCACCCCCAATTTTGTATTTATTTATTTTTTAATTATTTTGTGCAGCGATGGGGGCGGGGG
GGGGGGGGGGGCGCGCGCCRGGGGGGGGGGGGGGGGGSGGGGGGSGGGGSGGGGSGRGGCGGAGAGGTGC
GGCGGCAGCCAATCAGAGCGGCGCGCTCCGAAAGTTTCCTTTTATGGCGAGGCGGCGGCGGCGGCGGCCC
TATAAAAAGCGAAGCGCGCGGCGGGCGGGAGTCGCTGCGCGCTGCCTTCGCCCCGTGCCCCGCTCCGCCG
CCGCCTCGCGCCGCCCGCCCCGGCTCTGACTGACCGCGTTACTCCCACAGGTGAGCGGGCGGGACGGCCC
TTCTCCTCCGGGCTGTAATTAGCTGAGCAAGAGGTAAGGGTTTAAGGGATGGTTGGTTGGTGGGGTATTA
ATGTTTAATTACCTGGAGCACCTGCCTGAAATCACTTTTTTTCAGGTTGGACCGGTGCCACCATGGACTA
TAAGGACCACGACGGAGACTACAAGGATCATGATATTGATTACAAAGACGATGACGATAAGATGGCCCCA
AAGAAGAAGCGGAAGGTCGGTATCCACGGAGTCCCAGCAGCCGACAAGAAGTACAGCATCGGCCTGGACA
TCGGCACCAACTCTGTGGGCTGGGCCGTGATCACCGACGAGTACAAGGTGCCCAGCAAGAAATTCAAGGT
GCTGGGCAACACCGACCGGCACAGCATCAAGAAGAACCTGATCGGAGCCCTGCTGTTCGACAGCGGCGAA
ACAGCCGAGGCCACCCGGCTGAAGAGAACCGCCAGAAGAAGATACACCAGACGGAAGAACCGGATCTGCT
ATCTGCAAGAGATCTTCAGCAACGAGATGGCCAAGGTGGACGACAGCTTCTTCCACAGACTGGAAGAGTC
CTTCCTGGTGGAAGAGGATAAGAAGCACGAGCGGCACCCCATCTTCGGCAACATCGTGGACGAGGTGGCC
TACCACGAGAAGTACCCCACCATCTACCACCTGAGAAAGAAACTGGTGGACAGCACCGACAAGGCCGACC
TGCGGCTGATCTATCTGGCCCTGGCCCACATGATCAAGTTCCGGGGCCACTTCCTGATCGAGGGCGACCT
GAACCCCGACAACAGCGACGTGGACAAGCTGTTCATCCAGCTGGTGCAGACCTACAACCAGCTGTTCGAG
GAAAACCCCATCAACGCCAGCGGCGTGGACGCCAAGGCCATCCTGTCTGCCAGACTGAGCAAGAGCAGAC
GGCTGGAAAATCTGATCGCCCAGCTGCCCGGCGAGAAGAAGAATGGCCTGTTCGGAAACCTGATTGCCCT
GAGCCTGGGCCTGACCCCCAACTTCAAGAGCAACTTCGACCTGGCCGAGGATGCCAAACTGCAGCTGAGC
AAGGACACCTACGACGACGACCTGGACAACCTGCTGGCCCAGATCGGCGACCAGTACGCCGACCTGTTTC
TGGCCGCCAAGAACCTGTCCGACGCCATCCTGCTGAGCGACATCCTGAGAGTGAACACCGAGATCACCAA
GGCCCCCCTGAGCGCCTCTATGATCAAGAGATACGACGAGCACCACCAGGACCTGACCCTGCTGAAAGCT
CTCGTGCGGCAGCAGCTGCCTGAGAAGTACAAAGAGATTTTCTTCGACCAGAGCAAGAACGGCTACGCCG
GCTACATTGACGGCGGAGCCAGCCAGGAAGAGTTCTACAAGTTCATCAAGCCCATCCTGGAAAAGATGGA
CGGCACCGAGGAACTGCTCGTGAAGCTGAACAGAGAGGACCTGCTGCGGAAGCAGCGGACCTTCGACAAC
GGCAGCATCCCCCACCAGATCCACCTGGGAGAGCTGCACGCCATTCTGCGGCGGCAGGAAGATTTTTACC
CATTCCTGAAGGACAACCGGGAAAAGATCGAGAAGATCCTGACCTTCCGCATCCCCTACTACGTGGGCCC
TCTGGCCAGGGGAAACAGCAGATTCGCCTGGATGACCAGAAAGAGCGAGGAAACCATCACCCCCTGGAAC
TTCGAGGAAGTGGTGGACAAGGGCGCTTCCGCCCAGAGCTTCATCGAGCGGATGACCAACTTCGATAAGA
ACCTGCCCAACGAGAAGGTGCTGCCCAAGCACAGCCTGCTGTACGAGTACTTCACCGTGTATAACGAGCT
GACCAAAGTGAAATACGTGACCGAGGGAATGAGAAAGCCCGCCTTCCTGAGCGGCGAGCAGAAAAAGGCC
ATCGTGGACCTGCTGTTCAAGACCAACCGGAAAGTGACCGTGAAGCAGCTGAAAGAGGACTACTTCAAGA
AAATCGAGTGCTTCGACTCCGTGGAAATCTCCGGCGTGGAAGATCGGTTCAACGCCTCCCTGGGCACATA
CCACGATCTGCTGAAAATTATCAAGGACAAGGACTTCCTGGACAATGAGGAAAACGAGGACATTCTGGAA
GATATCGTGCTGACCCTGACACTGTTTGAGGACAGAGAGATGATCGAGGAACGGCTGAAAACCTATGCCC
ACCTGTTCGACGACAAAGTGATGAAGCAGCTGAAGCGGCGGAGATACACCGGCTGGGGCAGGCTGAGCCG
GAAGCTGATCAACGGCATCCGGGACAAGCAGTCCGGCAAGACAATCCTGGATTTCCTGAAGTCCGACGGC
TTCGCCAACAGAAACTTCATGCAGCTGATCCACGACGACAGCCTGACCTTTAAAGAGGACATCCAGAAAG
CCCAGGTGTCCGGCCAGGGCGATAGCCTGCACGAGCACATTGCCAATCTGGCCGGCAGCCCCGCCATTAA
GAAGGGCATCCTGCAGACAGTGAAGGTGGTGGACGAGCTCGTGAAAGTGATGGGCCGGCACAAGCCCGAG
AACATCGTGATCGAAATGGCCAGAGAGAACCAGACCACCCAGAAGGGACAGAAGAACAGCCGCGAGAGAA
TGAAGCGGATCGAAGAGGGCATCAAAGAGCTGGGCAGCCAGATCCTGAAAGAACACCCCGTGGAAAACAC
CCAGCTGCAGAACGAGAAGCTGTACCTGTACTACCTGCAGAATGGGCGGGATATGTACGTGGACCAGGAA
CTGGACATCAACCGGCTGTCCGACTACGATGTGGACCATATCGTGCCTCAGAGCTTTCTGAAGGACGACT
CCATCGACAACAAGGTGCTGACCAGAAGCGACAAGAACCGGGGCAAGAGCGACAACGTGCCCTCCGAAGA
GGTCGTGAAGAAGATGAAGAACTACTGGCGGCAGCTGCTGAACGCCAAGCTGATTACCCAGAGAAAGTTC
GACAATCTGACCAAGGCCGAGAGAGGCGGCCTGAGCGAACTGGATAAGGCCGGCTTCATCAAGAGACAGC
TGGTGGAAACCCGGCAGATCACAAAGCACGTGGCACAGATCCTGGACTCCCGGATGAACACTAAGTACGA
CGAGAATGACAAGCTGATCCGGGAAGTGAAAGTGATCACCCTGAAGTCCAAGCTGGTGTCCGATTTCCGG
AAGGATTTCCAGTTTTACAAAGTGCGCGAGATCAACAACTACCACCACGCCCACGACGCCTACCTGAACG
CCGTCGTGGGAACCGCCCTGATCAAAAAGTACCCTAAGCTGGAAAGCGAGTTCGTGTACGGCGACTACAA
GGTGTACGACGTGCGGAAGATGATCGCCAAGAGCGAGCAGGAAATCGGCAAGGCTACCGCCAAGTACTTC
TTCTACAGCAACATCATGAACTTTTTCAAGACCGAGATTACCCTGGCCAACGGCGAGATCCGGAAGCGGC
CTCTGATCGAGACAAACGGCGAAACCGGGGAGATCGTGTGGGATAAGGGCCGGGATTTTGCCACCGTGCG
GAAAGTGCTGAGCATGCCCCAAGTGAATATCGTGAAAAAGACCGAGGTGCAGACAGGCGGCTTCAGCAAA
GAGTCTATCCTGCCCAAGAGGAACAGCGATAAGCTGATCGCCAGAAAGAAGGACTGGGACCCTAAGAAGT
ACGGCGGCTTCGACAGCCCCACCGTGGCCTATTCTGTGCTGGTGGTGGCCAAAGTGGAAAAGGGCAAGTC
CAAGAAACTGAAGAGTGTGAAAGAGCTGCTGGGGATCACCATCATGGAAAGAAGCAGCTTCGAGAAGAAT
CCCATCGACTTTCTGGAAGCCAAGGGCTACAAAGAAGTGAAAAAGGACCTGATCATCAAGCTGCCTAAGT
ACTCCCTGTTCGAGCTGGAAAACGGCCGGAAGAGAATGCTGGCCTCTGCCGGCGAACTGCAGAAGGGAAA
CGAACTGGCCCTGCCCTCCAAATATGTGAACTTCCTGTACCTGGCCAGCCACTATGAGAAGCTGAAGGGC
TCCCCCGAGGATAATGAGCAGAAACAGCTGTTTGTGGAACAGCACAAGCACTACCTGGACGAGATCATCG
AGCAGATCAGCGAGTTCTCCAAGAGAGTGATCCTGGCCGACGCTAATCTGGACAAAGTGCTGTCCGCCTA
CAACAAGCACCGGGATAAGCCCATCAGAGAGCAGGCCGAGAATATCATCCACCTGTTTACCCTGACCAAT
CTGGGAGCCCCTGCCGCCTTCAAGTACTTTGACACCACCATCGACCGGAAGAGGTACACCAGCACCAAAG
AGGTGCTGGACGCCACCCTGATCCACCAGAGCATCACCGGCCTGTACGAGACACGGATCGACCTGTCTCA
GCTGGGAGGCGACAAAAGGCCGGCGGCCACGAAAAAGGCCGGCCAGGCAAAAAAGAAAAAGTAAGAATTC
CTAGAGCTCGCTGATCAGCCTCGACTGTGCCTTCTAGTTGCCAGCCATCTGTTGTTTGCCCCTCCCCCGT
GCCTTCCTTGACCCTGGAAGGTGCCACTCCCACTGTCCTTTCCTAATAAAATGAGGAAATTGCATCGCAT
TGTCTGAGTAGGTGTCATTCTATTCTGGGGGGTGGGGTGGGGCAGGACAGCAAGGGGGAGGATTGGGAAG
AGAATAGCAGGCATGCTGGGGAGCGGCCGCAGGAACCCCTAGTGATGGAGTTGGCCACTCCCTCTCTGCG
CGCTCGCTCGCTCACTGAGGCCGGGCGACCAAAGGTCGCCCGACGCCCGGGCTTTGCCCGGGCGGCCTCA
GTGAGCGAGCGAGCGCGCAGCTGCCTGCAGGGGCGCCTGATGCGGTATTTTCTCCTTACGCATCTGTGCG
GTATTTCACACCGCATA
[95 nt withheld, positions 5968-6062]
T
[46 nt withheld, positions 6064-6109]
C
[141 nt withheld, positions 6111-6251]
CCTTTGACGTTGGAGTCCACGTTCTTT
[37 nt withheld, positions 6279-6315]
ACTCTATCTCGGGCTATTCTTTTGATTTATAAGGGATTTTGCCGATTTCGGTCTATTGGTTAAAAAATGA
GCTGATTTAACAAAAATTTAACGCGAATTTTAACAAAATATTAACGTTTACAATTTTATGGTGCACTCTC
AGTACAATCTGCTCTGATGCCGCATAGTTAAGCCAGCCCCGACACCCGCCAACACCCGCTGACGCGCCCT
GACGGGCTTGTCTGCTCCCGGCATCCGCTTACAGACAAGCTGTGACCGTCTCCGGGAGCTGCATGTGTCA
GAGGTTTTCACCGTCATCACCGAAACGCGCGAGACGAAAGGGCCTCGTGATACGCCTATTTTTATAGGTT
AATGTCATGATAATAATGGTTTCTTAGACGTCAGGTGGCACTTTTCGGGGAAATGTGCGCGGAACCCCTA
TTTGTTTATTTTTCTAAATACATTCAAATATGTATCCGCTCATGAGACAATAACCCTGATAAATGCTTCA
ATAATATTGAAAAAGGAAGAGTATGAGTATTCAACATTTCCGTGTCGCCCTTATTCCCTTTTTTGCGGCA
TTTTGCCTTCCTGTTTTTGCTCACCCAGAAACGCTGGTGAAAGTAAAAGATGCTGAAGATCAGTTGGGTG
CACGAGTGGGTTACATCGAACTGGATCTCAACAGCGGTAAGATCCTTGAGAGTTTTCGCCCCGAAGAACG
TTTTCCAATGATGAGCACTTTTAAAGTTCTGCTATGTGGCGCGGTATTATCCCGTATTGACGCCGGGCAA
GAGCAACTCGGTCGCCGCATACACTATTCTCAGAATGACTTGGTTGAGTACTCACCAGTCACAGAAAAGC
ATCTTACGGATGGCATGACAGTAAGAGAATTATGCAGTGCTGCCATAACCATGAGTGATAACACTGCGGC
CAACTTACTTCTGACAACGATCGGAGGACCGAAGGAGCTAACCGCTTTTTTGCACAACATGGGGGATCAT
GTAACTCGCCTTGATCGTTGGGAACCGGAGCTGAATGAAGCCATACCAAACGACGAGCGTGACACCACGA
TGCCTGTAGCAATGGCAACAACGTTGCGCAAACTATTAACTGGCGAACTACTTACTCTAGCTTCCCGGCA
ACAATTAATAGACTGGATGGAGGCGGATAAAGTTGCAGGACCACTTCTGCGCTCGGCCCTTCCGGCTGGC
TGGTTTATTGCTGATAAATCTGGAGCCGGTGAGCGTGGAAGCCGCGGTATCATTGCAGCACTGGGGCCAG
ATGGTAAGCCCTCCCGTATCGTAGTTATCTACACGACGGGGAGTCAGGCAACTATGGATGAACGAAATAG
ACAGATCGCTGAGATAGGTGCCTCACTGATTAAGCATTGGTAACTGTCAGACCAAGTTTACTCATATATA
CTTTAGATTGATTTAAAACTTCATTTTTAATTTAAAAGGATCTAGGTGAAGATCCTTTTTGATAATCTCA
TGACCAAAATCCCTTAACGTGAGTTTTCGTTCCACTGAGCGTCAGACCCCGTAGAAAAGATCAAAGGATC
TTCTTGAGATCCTTTTTTTCTGCGCGTAATCTGCTGCTTGCAAACAAAAAAACCACCGCTACCAGCGGTG
GTTTGTTTGCCGGATCAAGAGCTACCAACTCTTTTTCCGAAGGTAACTGGCTTCAGCAGAGCGCAGATAC
CAAATACTGTTCTTCTAGTGTAGCCGTAGTTAGGCCACCACTTCAAGAACTCTGTAGCACCGCCTACATA
CCTCGCTCTGCTAATCCTGTTACCAGTGGCTGCTGCCAGTGGCGATAAGTCGTGTCTTACCGGGTTGGAC
TCAAGACGATAGTTACCGGATAAGGCGCAGCGGTCGGGCTGAACGGGGGGTTCGTGCACACAGCCCAGCT
TGGAGCGAACGACCTACACCGAACTGAGATACCTACAGCGTGAGCTATGAGAAAGCGCCACGCTTCCCGA
AGGGAGAAAGGCGGACAGGTATCCGGTAAGCGGCAGGGTCGGAACAGGAGAGCGCACGAGGGAGCTTCCA
GGGGGAAACGCCTGGTATCTTTATAGTCCTGTCGGGTTTCGCCACCTCTGACTTGAGCGTCGATTTTTGT
GATGCTCGTCAGGGGGGCGGAGCCTATGGAAAAACGCCAGCAACGCGGCCTTTTTACGGTTCCTGGCCTT
TTGCTGGCCTTTTGCTCACATGT
Features (pLannotate 1.2.2; 18 found; start..end, strand, type, name):
      1..241     +  promoter       U6 promoter: RNA polymerase III promoter for human U6 snRNA
    271..346     +  misc_RNA       gRNA scaffold: guide RNA scaffold for the Streptococcus pyogenes CRISPR/Cas9 system
    353..396     +  misc_RNA       gRNA scaffold (fragment): guide RNA scaffold for the Streptococcus pyogenes CRISPR/Cas9 system
    443..728     +  enhancer       CMV enhancer: human cytomegalovirus immediate early enhancer; contains an 18-bp deletion relative to the standard CMV enhancer
    730..1007    +  promoter       chicken β-actin promoter: No description available
   1008..1235    +  intron         hybrid intron: hybrid between chicken β-actin (CBA) and minute virus of mice (MMV) introns (Gray et al., 2011)
   1373..2974    +  CDS            Cas9(N): N-terminal portion of Streptococcus pyogenes Cas9 (Zetsche et al., 2015)
   2975..5473    +  CDS            Cas9(C): C-terminal portion of Streptococcus pyogenes Cas9 (Zetsche et al., 2015)
   5474..5521    +  CDS            nucleoplasmin NLS: bipartite nuclear localization signal from nucleoplasmin
   5555..5666    +  polyA_signal   bGH poly(A) signal: bovine growth hormone polyadenylation signal
   5771..5911    +  repeat_region  AAV2 ITR: inverted terminal repeat of adeno-associated virus serotype 2 inverted
   5916..5967    -  misc_feature   bom (fragment): basis of mobility region from pBR322
   5986..6441    +  rep_origin     f1 ori (sequence partly withheld): f1 bacteriophage origin of replication; arrow indicates direction of (+) strand synthesis
   6442..6491    -  misc_feature   bom (fragment): basis of mobility region from pBR322
   6593..6628    -  CDS            rop (fragment): Rop protein, which maintains plasmids at low copy number; rop
   6723..6827    +  promoter       AmpR promoter: bla
   6828..7688    +  CDS            AmpR: β-lactamase; bla; confers resistance to ampicillin, carbenicillin, and related antibiotics
   7859..8447    +  rep_origin     ori: high-copy-number ColE1/pMB1/pBR322/pUC origin of replication
