[The description below was written by a language model from this plasmid's Addgene catalogue record and pLannotate feature annotations shown in this document.]
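Description:
px330-Kmt2c-3 is an all-in-one CRISPR/Cas9 mammalian expression plasmid built on the px330 backbone, carrying a single guide RNA directed against mouse Kmt2c (also known as Mll3). The guide was inserted as a 20-nt spacer into the BbsI cloning sites, which were destroyed in the process, so that it sits between the human U6 RNA polymerase III promoter and the Streptococcus pyogenes gRNA scaffold. A second, partial scaffold fragment is annotated immediately downstream. The sequenced plasmid is about 8.5 kb. It is propagated in bacteria through a high-copy ColE1/pUC-type origin with ampicillin selection (β-lactamase under its own promoter). An f1 phage origin and small fragments of pBR322 bom and rop sequence are also present in the backbone.

The second expression unit drives S. pyogenes Cas9 from a hybrid CBh-type promoter made up of the CMV enhancer, the chicken β-actin promoter and a hybrid CBA/MVM intron. The annotation tool splits Cas9 into adjoining N- and C-terminal portions, but these are contiguous and together represent the full-length nuclease. The coding sequence ends in a nucleoplasmin bipartite nuclear localization signal and is terminated by the bGH polyadenylation signal. A single AAV2 inverted terminal repeat is annotated downstream of the cassette. With only one ITR annotated, the table does not indicate a packageable AAV genome. There is no mammalian selection marker or fluorescent reporter among the annotated features.

Co-expression of Cas9 and the guide from one plasmid allows targeted cleavage and disruption of Kmt2c in transfected mouse cells. The associated publication concerns cooperation between cancer driver genes in hepatocellular carcinoma, which suggests the plasmid was used to model Kmt2c loss in that setting. The "-3" in the name suggests it may be one of several Kmt2c guides, though the record does not say so.
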