Addgene plasmid #162533: px330-Kmt2c-3
Purpose: sgRNA targeting Kmt2c
Depositing lab: Amaia Lujambio. Depositing organization: Icahn School of Medicine at Mount Sinai. Publication: Cooperation between distinct cancer driver genes underlies inter-tumor heterogeneity in hepatocellular carcinoma. Molina-Sanchez P, Ruiz de Galarreta M, Yao MA, Lindblad KE, Bresnahan E, Bitterman E, Martin TC, Rubenstein T, Nie K, Golas J, Choudhary S, Barcena-Varela M, Elmas A, Miguela V, Ding Y, Kan Z, Grinspan LT, Huang KL, Parsons RE, Shields DJ, Rollins RA, Lujambio A. Gastroenterology. 2020 Aug 16. pii: S0016-5085(20)35054-X. doi: 10.1053/j.gastro.2020.08.015. PubMed 32814112.
Backbone
  Vector backbone: px330
  Backbone manufacturer: Feng Zhang lab (Addgene plasmid # 42230)
  Backbone size w/o insert (bp): 8500
  Vector type: Mammalian Expression
Growth in bacteria
  Bacterial resistance: Ampicillin, 100 μg/mL
  Growth temperature: 37°C
  Growth strain: NEB Stable
  Copy number: Unknown
Gene/Insert
  Gene/Insert name: sgRNA targeting Kmt2c
  gRNA/shRNA sequence: TTGGCGTAGAAGCCAAAATC
  Species: M. musculus (mouse)
  Mutation: None
  Entrez Gene: Kmt2c (a.k.a. E330008K23Rik, HALR, Mll3)
  Promoter: U6
  Cloning method: Restriction Enzyme; 5′ cloning site BbsI (destroyed during cloning); 3′ cloning site BbsI (destroyed during cloning)
  Sequencing primers: 5′ hU6-F
Terms and licenses: Academic/Nonprofit Terms; Industry Terms: Not Available to Industry
How to cite: px330-Kmt2c-3 was a gift from Amaia Lujambio (Addgene plasmid # 162533 ; http://n2t.net/addgene:162533 ; RRID:Addgene_162533)
